>Addgene plasmid #194330 | pcDNA3.1(-) Full length Her2(ERBB2)-Fc | addgene full sequence | sequence record 383149 | Addgene NGS Result
CTTGTGTGTTGGAGGTCGCTGAGTAGTGCGCGAGCAAAATTTAAGCTACAACAAGGCAAGGCTTGACCGA
CAATTGCATGAAGAATCTGCTTAGGGTTAGGCGTTTTGCGCTGCTTCGCGATGTACGGGCCAGATATACG
CGTTGACATTGATTATTGACTAGTTATTAATAGTAATCAATTACGGGGTCATTAGTTCATAGCCCATATA
TGGAGTTCCGCGTTACATAACTTACGGTAAATGGCCCGCCTGGCTGACCGCCCAACGACCCCCGCCCATT
GACGTCAATAATGACGTATGTTCCCATAGTAACGCCAATAGGGACTTTCCATTGACGTCAATGGGTGGAG
TATTTACGGTAAACTGCCCACTTGGCAGTACATCAAGTGTATCATATGCCAAGTACGCCCCCTATTGACG
TCAATGACGGTAAATGGCCCGCCTGGCATTATGCCCAGTACATGACCTTATGGGACTTTCCTACTTGGCA
GTACATCTACGTATTAGTCATCGCTATTACCATGGTGATGCGGTTTTGGCAGTACATCAATGGGCGTGGA
TAGCGGTTTGACTCACGGGGATTTCCAAGTCTCCACCCCATTGACGTCAATGGGAGTTTGTTTTGGCACC
AAAATCAACGGGACTTTCCAAAATGTCGTAACAACTCCGCCCCATTGACGCAAATGGGCGGTAGGCGTGT
ACGGTGGGAGGTCTATATAAGCAGAGCTCTCTGGCTAACTAGAGAACCCACTGCTTACTGGCTTATCGAA
ATTAATACGACTCACTATAGGGAGACCCAAGCTGGCTAGCGTTTAAACGGGCCCTCTAGACTCGAGCGGC
CGCCACTGTGCTGGATATCTGCAGAATTCGGCCTCTGAGGCCACCATGGAACTGGCTGCACTGTGTCGCT
GGGGTCTCCTTCTCGCCTTGCTGCCTCCTGGTGCTGCGTCCACGCAAGTCTGTACTGGAACCGACATGAA
GTTGAGACTCCCCGCGTCTCCTGAGACACACCTCGACATGTTGCGGCATCTCTATCAGGGGTGTCAAGTA
GTGCAAGGGAATCTTGAACTGACTTATCTGCCGACCAACGCATCACTCAGTTTTCTTCAAGATATACAAG
AGGTTCAGGGCTATGTCCTGATCGCGCATAACCAGGTGAGACAGGTCCCTCTGCAGCGACTGCGGATTGT
GCGAGGTACACAGTTGTTTGAAGACAACTACGCACTCGCAGTTCTCGACAACGGTGACCCACTGAACAAT
ACCACTCCTGTCACTGGAGCCTCACCAGGAGGACTGAGAGAACTTCAGCTTCGCTCCCTGACGGAAATCC
TTAAAGGTGGTGTTCTGATTCAACGAAACCCTCAGCTTTGCTACCAGGATACCATTCTTTGGAAGGACAT
CTTTCATAAAAACAATCAACTCGCACTCACATTGATTGATACAAATCGCAGCAGGGCTTGTCATCCTTGT
TCCCCTATGTGTAAAGGGTCAAGATGCTGGGGTGAGAGTTCTGAGGATTGCCAGAGTCTTACACGCACGG
TCTGCGCAGGTGGTTGTGCCCGGTGTAAGGGGCCTTTGCCTACCGATTGCTGTCACGAGCAATGCGCCGC
AGGCTGTACAGGCCCAAAACACTCTGATTGCCTTGCATGCTTGCACTTTAACCACTCCGGAATCTGCGAA
CTCCATTGCCCAGCTCTCGTTACCTACAACACCGATACGTTCGAAAGTATGCCAAACCCAGAGGGGCGCT
ACACATTTGGGGCATCATGTGTAACCGCGTGCCCGTACAACTACCTGTCCACCGACGTCGGAAGCTGCAC
CCTCGTTTGCCCATTGCACAACCAGGAAGTGACCGCTGAAGATGGTACACAAAGGTGTGAAAAATGCTCC
AAACCATGCGCGCGCGTATGCTACGGCCTGGGGATGGAACATCTGAGGGAGGTCAGAGCGGTCACCTCAG
CAAATATCCAAGAGTTCGCTGGATGTAAAAAGATATTCGGCTCCTTGGCTTTTCTTCCCGAGAGCTTCGA
CGGTGACCCCGCGAGCAACACAGCCCCACTTCAACCTGAACAGCTCCAAGTTTTTGAAACTTTGGAAGAG
ATCACGGGTTATCTGTACATATCTGCTTGGCCCGACTCCCTGCCAGACCTGTCCGTCTTCCAGAACCTTC
AGGTCATTCGAGGACGGATCCTTCACAACGGAGCGTACTCTTTGACATTGCAAGGATTGGGCATTAGTTG
GCTTGGCCTCCGAAGCCTCCGCGAACTTGGTTCAGGATTGGCACTCATACACCATAATACCCATCTCTGT
TTTGTCCACACTGTTCCGTGGGATCAGCTCTTCAGAAACCCCCACCAAGCCCTCTTGCACACCGCAAACC
GACCCGAGGACGAGTGCGTGGGTGAGGGACTCGCATGCCACCAACTGTGTGCCCGAGGCCACTGCTGGGG
CCCAGGTCCGACACAATGCGTCAACTGCAGCCAGTTTCTCCGGGGACAGGAGTGCGTCGAAGAATGTCGA
GTTTTGCAGGGGCTTCCTCGGGAGTATGTTAACGCGCGGCATTGTCTGCCGTGCCACCCTGAGTGTCAGC
CGCAAAATGGGTCAGTTACGTGTTTCGGCCCGGAGGCGGATCAATGCGTGGCATGCGCTCATTACAAAGA
TCCGCCGTTCTGCGTTGCGAGGTGTCCATCTGGAGTGAAACCGGATCTCAGTTACATGCCAATTTGGAAA
TTCCCCGATGAAGAAGGAGCTTGCCAACCGTGTCCAATAAACTGCACCCACAGTTGCGTTGATCTCGATG
ACAAGGGTTGTCCAGCGGAGCAACGGGCATCCCCGCTCACGGGTACCGACAAAACTCACACATGCCCACC
GTGCCCAGCACCTGAACTCCTGGGGGGACCGTCAGTCTTCCTCTTCCCCCCAAAACCCAAGGACACCCTC
ATGATCTCCCGGACCCCTGAGGTCACATGCGTGGTGGTGGACGTGAGCCACGAAGACCCTGAGGTCAAGT
TCAACTGGTACGTGGACGGCGTGGAGGTGCATAATGCCAAGACAAAGCCGCGGGAGGAGCAGTACAACAG
CACGTACCGTGTGGTCAGCGTCCTCACCGTCCTGCACCAGGACTGGCTGAATGGCAAGGAGTACAAGTGC
AAGGTCTCCAACAAAGCCCTCCCAGCCCCCATCGAGAAAACCATCTCCAAAGCCAAAGGGCAGCCCCGAG
AACCACAGGTGTACACCCTGCCCCCATCCCGGGAGGAGATGACCAAGAACCAGGTCAGCCTGACCTGCCT
GGTCAAAGGCTTCTATCCCAGCGACATCGCCGTGGAGTGGGAGAGCAATGGGCAGCCGGAGAACAACTAC
AAGACCACGCCTCCCGTGCTGGACTCCGACGGCTCCTTCTTCCTCTACAGCAAGCTCACCGTGGACAAGA
GCAGGTGGCAGCAGGGGAACGTCTTCTCATGCTCCGTGATGCACGAGGCTCTGCACAACCACTACACGCA
GAAGAGCCTCTCCCTGTCTCCGGGTAAATAAGCTTAAGTTTAAACCGCTGATCAGCCTCGACTGTGCCTT
CTAGTTGCCAGCCATCTGTTGTTTGCCCCTCCCCCGTGCCTTCCTTGACCCTGGAAGGTGCCACTCCCAC
TGTCCTTTCCTAATAAAATGAGGAAATTGCATCGCATTGTCTGAGTAGGTGTCATTCTATTCTGGGGGGT
GGGGTGGGGCAGGACAGCAAGGGGGAGGATTGGGAAGACAATAGCAGGCATGCTGGGGATGCGGTGGGCT
CTATGGCTTCTGAGGCGGAAAGAACCAGCTGGGGCTCTAGGGGGTATCCCC
[124 nt withheld, positions 3832-3955]
C
[91 nt withheld, positions 3957-4047]
A
[49 nt withheld, positions 4049-4097]
CCTTTGACGTTGGAGTCCACGTTCTTT
[37 nt withheld, positions 4125-4161]
ACCCTATCTCGGTCTATTCTTTTGATTTATAAGGGATTTTGCCGATTTCGGCCTATTGGTTAAAAAATGA
GCTGATTTAACAAAAATTTAACGCGAATTAATTCTGTGGAATGTGTGTCAGTTAGGGTGTGGAAAGTCCC
CAGGCTCCCCAGCAGGCAGAAGTATGCAAAGCATGCATCTCAATTAGTCAGCAACCAGGTGTGGAAAGTC
CCCAGGCTCCCCAGCAGGCAGAAGTATGCAAAGCATGCATCTCAATTAGTCAGCAACCATAGTCCCGCCC
CTAACTCCGCCCATCCCGCCCCTAACTCCGCCCAGTTCCGCCCATTCTCCGCCCCATGGCTGACTAATTT
TTTTTATTTATGCAGAGGCCGAGGCCGCCTCTGCCTCTGAGCTATTCCAGAAGTAGTGAGGAGGCTTTTT
TGGAGGCCTAGGCTTTTGCAAAAAGCTCCCGGGAGCTTGTATATCCATTTTCGGATCTGATCAAGAGACA
GGATGAGGATCGTTTCGCATGATTGAACAAGATGGATTGCACGCAGGTTCTCCGGCCGCTTGGGTGGAGA
GGCTATTCGGCTATGACTGGGCACAACAGACAATCGGCTGCTCTGATGCCGCCGTGTTCCGGCTGTCAGC
GCAGGGGCGCCCGGTTCTTTTTGTCAAGACCGACCTGTCCGGTGCCCTGAATGAACTGCAGGACGAGGCA
GCGCGGCTATCGTGGCTGGCCACGACGGGCGTTCCTTGCGCAGCTGTGCTCGACGTTGTCACTGAAGCGG
GAAGGGACTGGCTGCTATTGGGCGAAGTGCCGGGGCAGGATCTCCTGTCATCTCACCTTGCTCCTGCCGA
GAAAGTATCCATCATGGCTGATGCAATGCGGCGGCTGCATACGCTTGATCCGGCTACCTGCCCATTCGAC
CACCAAGCGAAACATCGCATCGAGCGAGCACGTACTCGGATGGAAGCCGGTCTTGTCGATCAGGATGATC
TGGACGAAGAGCATCAGGGGCTCGCGCCAGCCGAACTGTTCGCCAGGCTCAAGGCGCGCATGCCCGACGG
CGAGGATCTCGTCGTGACCCATGGCGATGCCTGCTTGCCGAATATCATGGTGGAAAATGGCCGCTTTTCT
GGATTCATCGACTGTGGCCGGCTGGGTGTGGCGGACCGCTATCAGGACATAGCGTTGGCTACCCGTGATA
TTGCTGAAGAGCTTGGCGGCGAATGGGCTGACCGCTTCCTCGTGCTTTACGGTATCGCCGCTCCCGATTC
GCAGCGCATCGCCTTCTATCGCCTTCTTGACGAGTTCTTCTGAGCGGGACTCTGGGGTTCGAAATGACCG
ACCAAGCGACGCCCAACCTGCCATCACGAGATTTCGATTCCACCGCCGCCTTCTATGAAAGGTTGGGCTT
CGGAATCGTTTTCCGGGACGCCGGCTGGATGATCCTCCAGCGCGGGGATCTCATGCTGGAGTTCTTCGCC
CACCCCAACTTGTTTATTGCAGCTTATAATGGTTACAAATAAAGCAATAGCATCACAAATTTCACAAATA
AAGCATTTTTTTCACTGCATTCTAGTTGTGGTTTGTCCAAACTCATCAATGTATCTTATCATGTCTGTAT
ACCGTCGACCTCTAGCTAGAGCTTGGCGTAATCATGGTCATAGCTGTTTCCTGTGTGAAATTGTTATCCG
CTCACAATTCCACACAACATACGAGCCGGAAGCATAAAGTGTAAAGCCTGGGGTGCCTAATGAGTGAGCT
AACTCACATTAATTGCGTTGCGCTCACTGCCCGCTTTCCAGTCGGGAAACCTGTCGTGCCAGCTGCATTA
ATGAATCGGCCAACGCGCGGGGAGAGGCGGTTTGCGTATTGGGCGCTCTTCCGCTTCCTCGCTCACTGAC
TCGCTGCGCTCGGTCGTTCGGCTGCGGCGAGCGGTATCAGCTCACTCAAAGGCGGTAATACGGTTATCCA
CAGAATCAGGGGATAACGCAGGAAAGAACATGTGAGCAAAAGGCCAGCAAAAGGCCAGGAACCGTAAAAA
GGCCGCGTTGCTGGCGTTTTTCCATAGGCTCCGCCCCCCTGACGAGCATCACAAAAATCGACGCTCAAGT
CAGAGGTGGCGAAACCCGACAGGACTATAAAGATACCAGGCGTTTCCCCCTGGAAGCTCCCTCGTGCGCT
CTCCTGTTCCGACCCTGCCGCTTACCGGATACCTGTCCGCCTTTCTCCCTTCGGGAAGCGTGGCGCTTTC
TCATAGCTCACGCTGTAGGTATCTCAGTTCGGTGTAGGTCGTTCGCTCCAAGCTGGGCTGTGTGCACGAA
CCCCCCGTTCAGCCCGACCGCTGCGCCTTATCCGGTAACTATCGTCTTGAGTCCAACCCGGTAAGACACG
ACTTATCGCCACTGGCAGCAGCCACTGGTAACAGGATTAGCAGAGCGAGGTATGTAGGCGGTGCTACAGA
GTTCTTGAAGTGGTGGCCTAACTACGGCTACACTAGAAGAACAGTATTTGGTATCTGCGCTCTGCTGAAG
CCAGTTACCTTCGGAAAAAGAGTTGGTAGCTCTTGATCCGGCAAACAAACCACCGCTGGTAGCGGTGGTT
TTTTTGTTTGCAAGCAGCAGATTACGCGCAGAAAAAAAGGATCTCAAGAAGATCCTTTGATCTTTTCTAC
GGGGTCTGACGCTCAGTGGAACGAAAACTCACGTTAAGGGATTTTGGTCATGAGATTATCAAAAAGGATC
TTCACCTAGATCCTTTTAAATTAAAAATGAAGTTTTAAATCAATCTAAAGTATATATGAGTAAACTTGGT
CTGACAGTTACCAATGCTTAATCAGTGAGGCACCTATCTCAGCGATCTGTCTATTTCGTTCATCCATAGT
TGCCTGACTCCCCGTCGTGTAGATAACTACGATACGGGAGGGCTTACCATCTGGCCCCAGTGCTGCAATG
ATACCGCGAGACCCACGCTCACCGGCTCCAGATTTATCAGCAATAAACCAGCCAGCCGGAAGGGCCGAGC
GCAGAAGTGGTCCTGCAACTTTATCCGCCTCCATCCAGTCTATTAATTGTTGCCGGGAAGCTAGAGTAAG
TAGTTCGCCAGTTAATAGTTTGCGCAACGTTGTTGCCATTGCTACAGGCATCGTGGTGTCACGCTCGTCG
TTTGGTATGGCTTCATTCAGCTCCGGTTCCCAACGATCAAGGCGAGTTACATGATCCCCCATGTTGTGCA
AAAAAGCGGTTAGCTCCTTCGGTCCTCCGATCGTTGTCAGAAGTAAGTTGGCCGCAGTGTTATCACTCAT
GGTTATGGCAGCACTGCATAATTCTCTTACTGTCATGCCATCCGTAAGATGCTTTTCTGTGACTGGTGAG
TACTCAACCAAGTCATTCTGAGAATAGTGTATGCGGCGACCGAGTTGCTCTTGCCCGGCGTCAATACGGG
ATAATACCGCGCCACATAGCAGAACTTTAAAAGTGCTCATCATTGGAAAACGTTCTTCGGGGCGAAAACT
CTCAAGGATCTTACCGCTGTTGAGATCCAGTTCGATGTAACCCACTCGTGCACCCAACTGATCTTCAGCA
TCTTTTACTTTCACCAGCGTTTCTGGGTGAGCAAAAACAGGAAGGCAAAATGCCGCAAAAAAGGGAATAA
GGGCGACACGGAAATGTTGAATACTCATACTCTTCCTTTTTCAATATTATTGAAGCATTTATCAGGGTTA
TTGTCTCATGAGCGGATACATATTTGAATGTATTTAGAAAAATAAACAAATAGGGGTTCCGCGCACATTT
CCCCGAAAAGTGCCACCTGACGTCGACGGATCGGGAGATCTCCCGATCCCCTATGGTGCACTCTCAGTAC
AATCTGCTCTGATGCCGCATAGTTAAGCCAGTATCTGCTCCCTG
Features (pLannotate 1.2.2; 21 found; start..end, strand, type, name):
    145..524     +  enhancer       CMV enhancer: human cytomegalovirus immediate early enhancer
    525..728     +  promoter       CMV promoter: human cytomegalovirus (CMV) immediate early promoter
    724..757     +  LTR            5' LTR (truncated) (fragment): truncated 5' long terminal repeat (LTR) from HIV-1
    773..791     +  promoter       T7 promoter: promoter for bacteriophage T7 RNA polymerase
    886..2841    +  CDS            ERBB2 (fragment): ERBB2_HUMAN - Also known as HER2, MLN19, NEU, NGL. Experimental evidence at protein level: Swiss-Prot protein existence level 1. In the nucleus is involved in transcriptional regulation. Associates with the 5'-TCAAATTC-3' sequence in the PTGS2/COX-2 promoter and activates its transcription. Implicated in transcriptional activation of CDKN1A; the function involves STAT3 and SRC. Involved in the transcription of rRNA genes by RNA Pol I and enhances protein synthesis and cell growth. From Homo sapiens (Human).
   2848..3528    +  CDS            IGHG1 (fragment): IGHG1_HUMAN - Experimental evidence at protein level: Swiss-Prot protein existence level 1. Constant region of immunoglobulin heavy chains. Immunoglobulins, also known as antibodies, are membrane-bound or secreted glycoproteins produced by B lymphocytes. In the recognition phase of humoral immunity, the membrane-bound immunoglobulins serve as receptors which, upon binding of a specific antigen, trigger the clonal expansion and differentiation of B lymphocytes into immunoglobulins- secreting plasma cells. Secreted immunoglobulins mediate the effector phase of humoral immunity, which results in
   3562..3786    +  polyA_signal   bGH poly(A) signal: bovine growth hormone polyadenylation signal
   3790..3811    +  promoter       SV40 promoter (fragment): SV40 enhancer and early promoter
   3832..4260    +  rep_origin     f1 ori (sequence partly withheld): f1 bacteriophage origin of replication; arrow indicates direction of (+) strand synthesis
   4274..4603    +  promoter       SV40 promoter: SV40 enhancer and early promoter
   4670..5461    +  CDS            neo: KKA2_KLEPN - Also known as kan, nptII. Experimental evidence at protein level: Swiss-Prot protein existence level 1. Resistance to kanamycin, neomycin, paromomycin, ribostamycin, butirosin and gentamicin B. From Klebsiella pneumoniae.
   5485..5643    +  CDS            ble (fragment): BLE_KLEPN - Experimental evidence at protein level: Swiss-Prot protein existence level 1. Binding protein with a strong affinity to the bleomycin family of antibiotics. Binds to CL990; an antimitotic-antibiotic compound. From Klebsiella pneumoniae.
   5638..5759    +  polyA_signal   SV40 poly(A) signal: SV40 polyadenylation signal
   5832..5848    -  protein_bind   lac operator: The lac repressor binds to the lac operator to inhibit transcription in E. coli. This inhibition can be relieved by adding lactose or isopropyl-β-D-thiogalactopyranoside (IPTG). lac repressor encoded by lacI
   5856..5886    -  promoter       lac promoter: promoter for the E. coli lac operon
   5901..5922    -  protein_bind   CAP binding site: CAP binding activates transcription in the presence of cAMP. E. coli catabolite activator protein
   5935..6027    -  CDS            lacI (fragment): lac repressor; lacI; The lac repressor binds to the lac operator to inhibit transcription in E. coli. This inhibition can be relieved by adding lactose or isopropyl-β-D-thiogalactopyranoside (IPTG).
   6210..6798    -  rep_origin     ori: high-copy-number ColE1/pMB1/pBR322/pUC origin of replication
   6969..7829    -  CDS            AmpR: β-lactamase; bla; confers resistance to ampicillin, carbenicillin, and related antibiotics
   7830..7934    -  promoter       AmpR promoter: bla
   7993..8045    -  misc_feature   bom (fragment): basis of mobility region from pBR322
