[The description below was written by a language model from this plasmid's Addgene catalogue record and pLannotate feature annotations shown in this document.]
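Description:
pcDNA3.1(-) Full length Her2(ERBB2)-Fc is a mammalian expression plasmid built on the pcDNA3.1(-) backbone. It produces human HER2 (ERBB2) fused at its C-terminus to an immunoglobulin Fc region. The sequenced plasmid is about 8.1 kb. It replicates in E. coli at high copy from a ColE1/pUC-type origin and is selected with ampicillin through the β-lactamase gene. An f1 origin is also present, which permits single-stranded DNA production. For selection in mammalian cells, an SV40 early promoter drives the neomycin phosphotransferase gene, followed by an SV40 polyadenylation signal, so stable transfectants can be selected with G418.

The expression cassette uses the human CMV immediate-early enhancer and promoter. A T7 promoter lies just upstream of the insert, and the bovine growth hormone polyadenylation signal terminates the transcript. The annotated open reading frame has two parts: an ERBB2 fragment of roughly 1.96 kb, followed after a very short junction by a fragment of about 0.68 kb matching the human IgG1 heavy-chain constant region (IGHG1). Together these account for the 2,643 bp insert listed in the catalogue. The name says "full length", but the annotated ERBB2 segment is flagged as a fragment and is much shorter than a complete receptor coding sequence. This suggests that "full length" may refer to only a portion of the receptor, such as the extracellular region, although the record does not define the boundaries. The cloning sites are also not recorded.

The stated purpose is mammalian expression of the HER2-Fc fusion protein. The record does not specify any downstream applications. Short annotations such as the truncated HIV LTR, ble and lacI fragments appear to be minor backbone sequence matches rather than functional elements.
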