Addgene plasmid #194330: pcDNA3.1(-) Full length Her2(ERBB2)-Fc
Purpose: Mammalian expression of full length Human epidermal growth factor (Her)-2-Fc fusion protein
Depositing lab: Alexander McLellan. Depositing organization: University of Otago.
Backbone
  Vector backbone: pcDNA3.1 (-)
  Backbone size w/o insert (bp): 5409
  Vector type: Mammalian Expression
  Selectable markers: Neomycin (select with G418)
Growth in bacteria
  Bacterial resistance: Ampicillin, 100 μg/mL
  Growth temperature: 37°C
  Growth strain: DH5alpha
  Copy number: High Copy
Gene/Insert
  Gene/Insert name: Her2-Fc (alt name: ERBB2-Fc)
  Species: H. sapiens (human)
  Insert size (bp): 2643
  Entrez Gene: ERBB2 (a.k.a. CD340, HER-2, HER-2/neu, HER2, MLN 19, MLN-19, NEU, NGL, TKR1, VSCN2, c-ERB-2, c-ERB2, p185(erbB2))
  Promoter: CMV
  Cloning method: Restriction Enzyme; 5′ cloning site unknown (unknown if destroyed); 3′ cloning site unknown (unknown if destroyed)
  Sequencing primers: 5′ CGCAAATGGGCGGTAGGCGTG; 3′ TAGAAGGCACAGTCGAGG
Terms and licenses: Academic/Nonprofit Terms; Industry Terms: Not Available to Industry
How to cite: pcDNA3.1(-) Full length Her2(ERBB2)-Fc was a gift from Alexander McLellan (Addgene plasmid # 194330 ; http://n2t.net/addgene:194330 ; RRID:Addgene_194330)
